>Addgene plasmid #69904 | pcDNA3.1(+) ZKSCAN1 MCS-ZKSCAN1 548-1417 (No intron) | depositor full sequence | sequence record 127146 | pcDNA3.1(+) ZKSCAN1 MCS-ZKSCAN1 548-1417 (No intron) sequence 7314 bps
GACGGATCGGGAGATCTCCCGATCCCCTATGGTGCACTCTCAGTACAATCTGCTCTGATGCCGCATAGTT
AAGCCAGTATCTGCTCCCTGCTTGTGTGTTGGAGGTCGCTGAGTAGTGCGCGAGCAAAATTTAAGCTACA
ACAAGGCAAGGCTTGACCGACAATTGCATGAAGAATCTGCTTAGGGTTAGGCGTTTTGCGCTGCTTCGCG
ATGTACGGGCCAGATATACGCGTTGACATTGATTATTGACTAGTTATTAATAGTAATCAATTACGGGGTC
ATTAGTTCATAGCCCATATATGGAGTTCCGCGTTACATAACTTACGGTAAATGGCCCGCCTGGCTGACCG
CCCAACGACCCCCGCCCATTGACGTCAATAATGACGTATGTTCCCATAGTAACGCCAATAGGGACTTTCC
ATTGACGTCAATGGGTGGAGTATTTACGGTAAACTGCCCACTTGGCAGTACATCAAGTGTATCATATGCC
AAGTACGCCCCCTATTGACGTCAATGACGGTAAATGGCCCGCCTGGCATTATGCCCAGTACATGACCTTA
TGGGACTTTCCTACTTGGCAGTACATCTACGTATTAGTCATCGCTATTACCATGGTGATGCGGTTTTGGC
AGTACATCAATGGGCGTGGATAGCGGTTTGACTCACGGGGATTTCCAAGTCTCCACCCCATTGACGTCAA
TGGGAGTTTGTTTTGGCACCAAAATCAACGGGACTTTCCAAAATGTCGTAACAACTCCGCCCCATTGACG
CAAATGGGCGGTAGGCGTGTACGGTGGGAGGTCTATATAAGCAGAGCTCTCTGGCTAACTAGAGAACCCA
CTGCTTACTGGCTTATCGAAATTAATACGACTCACTATAGGGAGACCCAAGCTGGCTAGCGTTTAAACTT
AAGCTTGGTACCGAGCTCGGATCCACTAGTCCAGTGTGGTGGAATTCAGTGACAGTGGAGATTGTACAGT
TTTTTCCTCGATTTGTCAGGATTTTTTTTTTTTGACGGAGTTTAACTTCTTGTCTCCCAGGTAGGAAGTG
CAGTGGCGTAATCTCGGCTCACTACAACCTCCACCTCCTGGGTTCAAGCGTTTCTCCTGCCTCAGCTTTC
CGAGTAGCTGGGATTACAGGCGCCTGCCACCATGCCCTGCTGACTTTTGTATTTTTAGTAGAGACGGGGT
TTCACCATGTTGGCCAGGCTGGTCTTGAACTCCTGACCGCAGGCGATTGGCCTGCCTCGGCCTCCCAAAG
TGCTGAGATTACAGGCGTGAGCCACCACCCCCGGCCTCAGGAGCGTTCTGATAGTGCCTCGATGTGCTGC
CTCCTATAAAGTGTTAGCAGCACAGATCACTTTTTGTAAAGGTACGTACTAATGACTTTTTTTTTATACT
TCAGGATATCGAATAGTAAAGAAACACATCATAAAACCTCCCAGGACATAAAGGTGAGCACAGACCCTGT
TTGGATCAAGTCAGTTCCTGGAGCCTGAATGATGACTGCTGAATCACGGGAAGCCACGGGTCTGTCCCCA
CAGGCTGCACAGGAGAAGGATGGTATCGTAATAGTGAAGGTGGAAGAGGAAGATGAGGAAGACCACATGT
GGGGGCAGGATTCCACCCTACAGGACACGCCTCCTCCAGACCCAGAGATATTCCGCCAACGCTTCAGGCG
CTTCTGTTACCAGAACACTTTTGGGCCCCGAGAGGCTCTCAGTCGGCTGAAGGAACTTTGTCATCAGTGG
CTGCGGCCAGAAATAAACACCAAGGAACAGATCCTGGAGCTTCTGGTGCTAGAGCAGTTTCTTTCCATCC
TGCCCAAGGAGCTCCAGGTCTGGCTGCAGGAATACCGCCCCGATAGTGGAGAGGAGGCCGTGACCCTTCT
AGAAGACTTGGAGCTTGATTTATCAGGACAACAGGTCCCAGGTCAAGTTCATGGACCTGAGATGCTCGCA
AGGGGGATGGTGCCTCTGGATCCAGTTCAGGAGTCCTCGAGCCTTGACCTTCATCACGAGGCCACCCAGT
CCCACTTCAAACATTCGTCTCGGAAACCCCCGCGGAGGTAAGAAGCAAGGTTTCATTTAGGGGAAGGGAA
ATGATTCAGGACGAGAGTCTTTGTGCTGCTGAGTGCCTGTGATGAAGAAGCATGTTAGTCCTGGGCAACG
TAGCGAGACCCCATCTCTACAAAAAATAGAAAAATTAGCCAGGTATAGTGGCGCACACCTGTGATTCCAG
CTACGCAGGAGGCTGAGGTGGGAGGATTGCTTGAGCCCAGGAGGTTGAGGCTGCAGTGAGCTGTAATCAT
GCCACTACTCCAACCTGGGCAACACAGCAAGGACCCTGTCTCAAAAGCTACTTACAGAAAAGAATTAGGC
TCGGCACGGTAGCTCACACCTGTAATCCCAGCACTTTGGGAGGCTGAGGCGGGCAGATCACTTGAGGTCA
GGAGTTTGAGACCAGCCTGGCCAACATGGTGAAACCTTGTCTCTACTAAAAATATGAAAATTAGCCAGGC
ATGGTGGCACATTCCTGTAATCCCAGCTACTCGGGAGGCTGAGGCAGGAGAATCACTTGAACCCAGGAGG
TGGAGGTTGCAGTAAGCCGAGATCGTACCACTGTGCTCTAGCCTTGGTGACAGAGCGAGACTGTCTTAAA
AAAAAAAAAAAAAAAAAAAGAATTAATTAAAAATTTAAAAAAAAATGAAAAAAAGCTGCATGCTTGTTTT
TTGTTTTTAGTTATTCTACATTGTTGTCATTATTACCAAATATTGGGGAAAATACAACTTACAGACCAAT
CTCAGGAGTTAAATGTTACTACGAAGGCAAATGAACTATGCGTAATGAACCTGGTAGGCATTAGCGGCCG
CTCGAGTCTAGAGGGCCCGTTTAAACCCGCTGATCAGCCTCGACTGTGCCTTCTAGTTGCCAGCCATCTG
TTGTTTGCCCCTCCCCCGTGCCTTCCTTGACCCTGGAAGGTGCCACTCCCACTGTCCTTTCCTAATAAAA
TGAGGAAATTGCATCGCATTGTCTGAGTAGGTGTCATTCTATTCTGGGGGGTGGGGTGGGGCAGGACAGC
AAGGGGGAGGATTGGGAAGACAATAGCAGGCATGCTGGGGATGCGGTGGGCTCTATGGCTTCTGAGGCGG
AAAGAACCAGCTGGGGCTCTAGGGGGTATCCCC
[124 nt withheld, positions 3184-3307]
C
[91 nt withheld, positions 3309-3399]
A
[49 nt withheld, positions 3401-3449]
CCTTTGACGTTGGAGTCCACGTTCTTT
[37 nt withheld, positions 3477-3513]
ACCCTATCTCGGTCTATTCTTTTGATTTATAAGGGATTTTGCCGATTTCGGCCTATTGGTTAAAAAATGA
GCTGATTTAACAAAAATTTAACGCGAATTAATTCTGTGGAATGTGTGTCAGTTAGGGTGTGGAAAGTCCC
CAGGCTCCCCAGCAGGCAGAAGTATGCAAAGCATGCATCTCAATTAGTCAGCAACCAGGTGTGGAAAGTC
CCCAGGCTCCCCAGCAGGCAGAAGTATGCAAAGCATGCATCTCAATTAGTCAGCAACCATAGTCCCGCCC
CTAACTCCGCCCATCCCGCCCCTAACTCCGCCCAGTTCCGCCCATTCTCCGCCCCATGGCTGACTAATTT
TTTTTATTTATGCAGAGGCCGAGGCCGCCTCTGCCTCTGAGCTATTCCAGAAGTAGTGAGGAGGCTTTTT
TGGAGGCCTAGGCTTTTGCAAAAAGCTCCCGGGAGCTTGTATATCCATTTTCGGATCTGATCAAGAGACA
GGATGAGGATCGTTTCGCATGATTGAACAAGATGGATTGCACGCAGGTTCTCCGGCCGCTTGGGTGGAGA
GGCTATTCGGCTATGACTGGGCACAACAGACAATCGGCTGCTCTGATGCCGCCGTGTTCCGGCTGTCAGC
GCAGGGGCGCCCGGTTCTTTTTGTCAAGACCGACCTGTCCGGTGCCCTGAATGAACTGCAGGACGAGGCA
GCGCGGCTATCGTGGCTGGCCACGACGGGCGTTCCTTGCGCAGCTGTGCTCGACGTTGTCACTGAAGCGG
GAAGGGACTGGCTGCTATTGGGCGAAGTGCCGGGGCAGGATCTCCTGTCATCTCACCTTGCTCCTGCCGA
GAAAGTATCCATCATGGCTGATGCAATGCGGCGGCTGCATACGCTTGATCCGGCTACCTGCCCATTCGAC
CACCAAGCGAAACATCGCATCGAGCGAGCACGTACTCGGATGGAAGCCGGTCTTGTCGATCAGGATGATC
TGGACGAAGAGCATCAGGGGCTCGCGCCAGCCGAACTGTTCGCCAGGCTCAAGGCGCGCATGCCCGACGG
CGAGGATCTCGTCGTGACCCATGGCGATGCCTGCTTGCCGAATATCATGGTGGAAAATGGCCGCTTTTCT
GGATTCATCGACTGTGGCCGGCTGGGTGTGGCGGACCGCTATCAGGACATAGCGTTGGCTACCCGTGATA
TTGCTGAAGAGCTTGGCGGCGAATGGGCTGACCGCTTCCTCGTGCTTTACGGTATCGCCGCTCCCGATTC
GCAGCGCATCGCCTTCTATCGCCTTCTTGACGAGTTCTTCTGAGCGGGACTCTGGGGTTCGAAATGACCG
ACCAAGCGACGCCCAACCTGCCATCACGAGATTTCGATTCCACCGCCGCCTTCTATGAAAGGTTGGGCTT
CGGAATCGTTTTCCGGGACGCCGGCTGGATGATCCTCCAGCGCGGGGATCTCATGCTGGAGTTCTTCGCC
CACCCCAACTTGTTTATTGCAGCTTATAATGGTTACAAATAAAGCAATAGCATCACAAATTTCACAAATA
AAGCATTTTTTTCACTGCATTCTAGTTGTGGTTTGTCCAAACTCATCAATGTATCTTATCATGTCTGTAT
ACCGTCGACCTCTAGCTAGAGCTTGGCGTAATCATGGTCATAGCTGTTTCCTGTGTGAAATTGTTATCCG
CTCACAATTCCACACAACATACGAGCCGGAAGCATAAAGTGTAAAGCCTGGGGTGCCTAATGAGTGAGCT
AACTCACATTAATTGCGTTGCGCTCACTGCCCGCTTTCCAGTCGGGAAACCTGTCGTGCCAGCTGCATTA
ATGAATCGGCCAACGCGCGGGGAGAGGCGGTTTGCGTATTGGGCGCTCTTCCGCTTCCTCGCTCACTGAC
TCGCTGCGCTCGGTCGTTCGGCTGCGGCGAGCGGTATCAGCTCACTCAAAGGCGGTAATACGGTTATCCA
CAGAATCAGGGGATAACGCAGGAAAGAACATGTGAGCAAAAGGCCAGCAAAAGGCCAGGAACCGTAAAAA
GGCCGCGTTGCTGGCGTTTTTCCATAGGCTCCGCCCCCCTGACGAGCATCACAAAAATCGACGCTCAAGT
CAGAGGTGGCGAAACCCGACAGGACTATAAAGATACCAGGCGTTTCCCCCTGGAAGCTCCCTCGTGCGCT
CTCCTGTTCCGACCCTGCCGCTTACCGGATACCTGTCCGCCTTTCTCCCTTCGGGAAGCGTGGCGCTTTC
TCATAGCTCACGCTGTAGGTATCTCAGTTCGGTGTAGGTCGTTCGCTCCAAGCTGGGCTGTGTGCACGAA
CCCCCCGTTCAGCCCGACCGCTGCGCCTTATCCGGTAACTATCGTCTTGAGTCCAACCCGGTAAGACACG
ACTTATCGCCACTGGCAGCAGCCACTGGTAACAGGATTAGCAGAGCGAGGTATGTAGGCGGTGCTACAGA
GTTCTTGAAGTGGTGGCCTAACTACGGCTACACTAGAAGAACAGTATTTGGTATCTGCGCTCTGCTGAAG
CCAGTTACCTTCGGAAAAAGAGTTGGTAGCTCTTGATCCGGCAAACAAACCACCGCTGGTAGCGGTTTTT
TTGTTTGCAAGCAGCAGATTACGCGCAGAAAAAAAGGATCTCAAGAAGATCCTTTGATCTTTTCTACGGG
GTCTGACGCTCAGTGGAACGAAAACTCACGTTAAGGGATTTTGGTCATGAGATTATCAAAAAGGATCTTC
ACCTAGATCCTTTTAAATTAAAAATGAAGTTTTAAATCAATCTAAAGTATATATGAGTAAACTTGGTCTG
ACAGTTACCAATGCTTAATCAGTGAGGCACCTATCTCAGCGATCTGTCTATTTCGTTCATCCATAGTTGC
CTGACTCCCCGTCGTGTAGATAACTACGATACGGGAGGGCTTACCATCTGGCCCCAGTGCTGCAATGATA
CCGCGAGACCCACGCTCACCGGCTCCAGATTTATCAGCAATAAACCAGCCAGCCGGAAGGGCCGAGCGCA
GAAGTGGTCCTGCAACTTTATCCGCCTCCATCCAGTCTATTAATTGTTGCCGGGAAGCTAGAGTAAGTAG
TTCGCCAGTTAATAGTTTGCGCAACGTTGTTGCCATTGCTACAGGCATCGTGGTGTCACGCTCGTCGTTT
GGTATGGCTTCATTCAGCTCCGGTTCCCAACGATCAAGGCGAGTTACATGATCCCCCATGTTGTGCAAAA
AAGCGGTTAGCTCCTTCGGTCCTCCGATCGTTGTCAGAAGTAAGTTGGCCGCAGTGTTATCACTCATGGT
TATGGCAGCACTGCATAATTCTCTTACTGTCATGCCATCCGTAAGATGCTTTTCTGTGACTGGTGAGTAC
TCAACCAAGTCATTCTGAGAATAGTGTATGCGGCGACCGAGTTGCTCTTGCCCGGCGTCAATACGGGATA
ATACCGCGCCACATAGCAGAACTTTAAAAGTGCTCATCATTGGAAAACGTTCTTCGGGGCGAAAACTCTC
AAGGATCTTACCGCTGTTGAGATCCAGTTCGATGTAACCCACTCGTGCACCCAACTGATCTTCAGCATCT
TTTACTTTCACCAGCGTTTCTGGGTGAGCAAAAACAGGAAGGCAAAATGCCGCAAAAAAGGGAATAAGGG
CGACACGGAAATGTTGAATACTCATACTCTTCCTTTTTCAATATTATTGAAGCATTTATCAGGGTTATTG
TCTCATGAGCGGATACATATTTGAATGTATTTAGAAAAATAAACAAATAGGGGTTCCGCGCACATTTCCC
CGAAAAGTGCCACCTGACGTC
Features (pLannotate 1.2.2; 24 found; start..end, strand, type, name):
     28..80      -  misc_feature   bom (fragment): basis of mobility region from pBR322
    235..614     +  enhancer       CMV enhancer: human cytomegalovirus immediate early enhancer
    615..818     +  promoter       CMV promoter: human cytomegalovirus (CMV) immediate early promoter
    814..847     +  LTR            5' LTR (truncated) (fragment): truncated 5' long terminal repeat (LTR) from HIV-1
    863..881     +  promoter       T7 promoter: promoter for bacteriophage T7 RNA polymerase
   1034..1231    +  CDS            C9orf85 (fragment): CI085_HUMAN - Experimental evidence at protein level: Swiss-Prot protein existence level 1. From Homo sapiens (Human).
   1499..2059    +  CDS            ZKSCAN1 (fragment): ZKSC1_HUMAN - Also known as KOX18, ZNF139, ZNF36. Experimental evidence at protein level: Swiss-Prot protein existence level 1. May be involved in transcriptional regulation. From Homo sapiens (Human).
   2218..2301    -  CDS            C14orf178 (fragment): CN178_HUMAN - Experimental evidence at transcript level: Swiss-Prot protein existence level 2. From Homo sapiens (Human).
   2397..2413    -  CDS            GFP11x7 (fragment): seven tandem copies of the 11th β-strand of superfolder GFP each GFP11 associates with GFP(1-10), consisting of the first 10 β-strands, to reconstitute fluorescent GFP (Kamiyama et al., 2016)
   2458..2652    -  CDS            C9orf85 (fragment): CI085_HUMAN - Experimental evidence at protein level: Swiss-Prot protein existence level 1. From Homo sapiens (Human).
   2914..3138    +  polyA_signal   bGH poly(A) signal: bovine growth hormone polyadenylation signal
   3142..3163    +  promoter       SV40 promoter (fragment): SV40 enhancer and early promoter
   3184..3612    +  rep_origin     f1 ori (sequence partly withheld): f1 bacteriophage origin of replication; arrow indicates direction of (+) strand synthesis
   3626..3955    +  promoter       SV40 promoter: SV40 enhancer and early promoter
   4022..4813    +  CDS            neo: KKA2_KLEPN - Also known as kan, nptII. Experimental evidence at protein level: Swiss-Prot protein existence level 1. Resistance to kanamycin, neomycin, paromomycin, ribostamycin, butirosin and gentamicin B. From Klebsiella pneumoniae.
   4837..4995    +  CDS            ble (fragment): BLE_KLEPN - Experimental evidence at protein level: Swiss-Prot protein existence level 1. Binding protein with a strong affinity to the bleomycin family of antibiotics. Binds to CL990; an antimitotic-antibiotic compound. From Klebsiella pneumoniae.
   4990..5111    +  polyA_signal   SV40 poly(A) signal: SV40 polyadenylation signal
   5184..5200    -  protein_bind   lac operator: The lac repressor binds to the lac operator to inhibit transcription in E. coli. This inhibition can be relieved by adding lactose or isopropyl-β-D-thiogalactopyranoside (IPTG). lac repressor encoded by lacI
   5208..5238    -  promoter       lac promoter: promoter for the E. coli lac operon
   5253..5274    -  protein_bind   CAP binding site: CAP binding activates transcription in the presence of cAMP. E. coli catabolite activator protein
   5287..5379    -  CDS            lacI (fragment): lac repressor; lacI; The lac repressor binds to the lac operator to inhibit transcription in E. coli. This inhibition can be relieved by adding lactose or isopropyl-β-D-thiogalactopyranoside (IPTG).
   5562..6147    -  rep_origin     ori: high-copy-number ColE1/pMB1/pBR322/pUC origin of replication
   6318..7178    -  CDS            AmpR: β-lactamase; bla; confers resistance to ampicillin, carbenicillin, and related antibiotics
   7179..7283    -  promoter       AmpR promoter: bla
