[The description below was written by a language model from this plasmid's Addgene catalogue record and pLannotate feature annotations shown in this document.]
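Description:
pcDNA3.1(+) ZKSCAN1 MCS-ZKSCAN1 548-1417 (No intron) is a mammalian expression plasmid of about 7.3 kb, built on a derivative of pcDNA3.1(+) called the ZKSCAN1 MCS Exon Vector. It is designed to produce a miniature version of the human ZKSCAN1 circular RNA in transfected cells. It is propagated in E. coli through a high-copy ColE1/pUC-type origin with ampicillin selection (AmpR under its own bla promoter). It also retains the standard pcDNA3.1 f1 origin and an SV40 promoter-driven neomycin resistance cassette with an SV40 poly(A) signal, which can be used for G418 selection of stable mammalian lines.

The expression unit runs from the CMV enhancer/promoter, followed by a T7 promoter, to the bGH polyadenylation signal. A roughly 650 bp human ZKSCAN1 fragment was cloned between EcoRV and SacII sites, both of which are preserved. The annotation places the ZKSCAN1 coding fragment centrally in the transcribed region, and the record notes an F169L change. "No intron" in the name presumably means the exonic segment lacks its internal intron, though the record does not spell this out.

On either side of the insert are short matches annotated as C9orf85 fragments in opposite orientations. These, and the small C14orf178, GFP11 and HIV LTR hits, are most likely spurious similarity matches from automated annotation. The inverted pair is consistent with complementary repeat elements in flanking intronic sequence of the backbone, an arrangement that promotes backsplicing by base-pairing across the exon. The associated study concerns control of circular RNA expression by intronic repeats and RNA-binding proteins, so the plasmid suits analysis of the sequence requirements for circularization.
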