Addgene plasmid #69904: pcDNA3.1(+) ZKSCAN1 MCS-ZKSCAN1 548-1417 (No intron)
Purpose: Expresses a miniature version of the ZKSCAN1 circular RNA in mammalian cells
Depositing lab: Jeremy Wilusz. Depositing organization: University of Pennsylvania. Publication: Combinatorial control of Drosophila circular RNA expression by intronic repeats, hnRNPs, and SR proteins. Kramer MC, Liang D, Tatomer DC, Gold B, March ZM, Cherry S, Wilusz JE. Genes Dev. 2015 Oct 8. 10.1101/gad.270421.115 PubMed 26450910.
Backbone
  Vector backbone: pcDNA3.1(+) ZKSCAN1 MCS Exon Vector
  Backbone size w/o insert (bp): 6705
  Total vector size (bp): 7315
  Vector type: Mammalian Expression
Growth in bacteria
  Bacterial resistance: Ampicillin, 100 μg/mL
  Growth temperature: 37°C
  Growth strain: Top10
  Copy number: Unknown
Gene/Insert
  Gene/Insert name: ZKSCAN1
  Species: H. sapiens (human)
  Insert size (bp): 650
  Mutation: F169L in ZKSCAN1
  Entrez Gene: ZKSCAN1 (a.k.a. KOX18, PHZ-37, ZNF139, ZNF36, ZSCAN33)
  Promoter: CMV
  Cloning method: Restriction Enzyme; 5′ cloning site EcoRV (not destroyed); 3′ cloning site SacII (not destroyed)
  Sequencing primers: 5′ CGCAAATGGGCGGTAGGCGTG
Terms and licenses: Academic/Nonprofit Terms; Industry Terms: Not Available to Industry
How to cite: pcDNA3.1(+) ZKSCAN1 MCS-ZKSCAN1 548-1417 (No intron) was a gift from Jeremy Wilusz (Addgene plasmid # 69904 ; http://n2t.net/addgene:69904 ; RRID:Addgene_69904)
