>Addgene plasmid #69904 | pcDNA3.1(+) ZKSCAN1 MCS-ZKSCAN1 548-1417 (No intron) | addgene partial sequence | sequence record 127145 | CMV-F 5'-CGCAAATGGGCGGTAGGCGTG-3'
ACTAGAGAACCCACTGCTTACTGGCTTATCGAAATTAATACGACTCACTATAGGGAGACCCAAGCTGGCT
AGCGTTTAAACTTAAGCTTGGTACCGAGCTCGGATCCACTAGTCCAGTGTGGTGGAATTCAGTGACAGTG
GAGATTGTACAGTTTTTTCCTCGATTTGTCAGGATTTTTTTTTTTTGACGGAGTTTAACTTCTTGTCTCC
CAGGTAGGAAGTGCAGTGGCGTAATCTCGGCTCACTACAACCTCCACCTCCTGGGTTCAAGCGTTTCTCC
TGCCTCAGCTTTCCGAGTAGCTGGGATTACAGGCGCCTGCCACCATGCCCTGCTGACTTTTGTATTTTTA
GTAGAGACGGGGTTTCACCATGTTGGCCAGGCTGGTCTTGAACTCCTGACCGCAGGCGATTGGCCTGCCT
CGGCCTCCCAAAGTGCTGAGATTACAGGCGTGAGCCACCACCCCCGGCCTCAGGAGCGTTCTGATAGTGC
CTCGATGTGCTGCCTCCTATAAAGTGTTAGCAGCACAGATCACTTTTTGTAAAGGTACGTACTAATGACT
TTTTTTTTATACTTCAGGATATCGAATAGTAAAGAAACACATCATAAAACCTCCCAGGACATAAAGGTGA
GCACAGACCCTGTTTGGATCAAGTCAGTTCCTGGAGCCTGAATGATGACTGCTGAATCACGGGAAGCCAC
GGGTCTGTCCCCACAGGCTGCACA
