>Addgene plasmid #69904 | pcDNA3.1(+) ZKSCAN1 MCS-ZKSCAN1 548-1417 (No intron) | addgene partial sequence | sequence record 127687 | ZKSCAN1-R 5'-gacagggtccttgctgtgtt-3'
ACCTCCTGGGCTCAAGCAATCCTCCCACCTCAGCCTCCTGCGTAGCTGGAATCACAGGTGTGCGCCACTA
TACCTGGCTAATTTTTCTATTTTTTGTAGAGATGGGGTCTCGCTACGTTGCCCAGGACTAACATGCTTCT
TCATCACAGGCACTCAGCAGCACAAAGACTCTCGTCCTGAATCATTTCCCTTCCCCTAAATGAAACCTTG
CTTCTTACCTCCGCGGGGGTTTCCGAGACGAATGTTTGAAGTGGGACTGGGTGGCCTCGTGATGAAGGTC
AAGGCTCGAGGACTCCTGAACTGGATCCAGAGGCACCATCCCCCTTGCGAGCATCTCAGGTCCATGAACT
TGACCTGGGACCTGTTGTCCTGATAAATCAAGCTCCAAGTCTTCTAGAAGGGTCACGGCCTCCTCTCCAC
TATCGGGGCGGTATTCCTGCAGCCAGACCTGGAGCTCCTTGGGCAGGATGGAAAGAAACTGCTCTAGCAC
CAGAAGCTCCAGGATCTGTTCCTTGGTGTTTATTTCTGGCCGCAGCCACTGATGACAAAGTTCCTTCAGC
CGACTGAGAGCCTCTCGGGGCCCAAAAGTGTTCTGGTAACAGAAGCGCCTGAAGCGTTGGCGGAATATCT
CTGGGTCTGGAGGAGGCGTGTCCTGTAGGGTGGAATCCTGCCCCCACATGTGGTCTTCCTCATCTTCCTC
TTCCACCTTCACTATTACGATACCATCCTTCTCCTGTGCAGCCTGTGGGGACAGACCCGTGGCTTCCCGT
GATTCAGCAGTCATCATTCAGGCTCCAGGAACTGACTTGATCCAA
